Addgene plasmid #51408: PH-PLCD1(R40L)-GFP
Purpose: Non-PI(4,5)P2 binding control for PH-PLCD1-GFP
Depositing lab: Tamas Balla. Depositing organization: National Institute of Child Health and Human Development (NICHD). Publication: Visualization of phosphoinositides that bind pleckstrin homology domains: calcium- and agonist-induced dynamic changes and relationship to myo-[3H]inositol-labeled phosphoinositide pools. Varnai P, Balla T. J Cell Biol. 1998 Oct 19;143(2):501-10. 10.1083/jcb.143.2.501 PubMed 9786958.
Backbone
  Vector backbone: pEGFP-N1
  Backbone manufacturer: Clontech
  Total vector size (bp): 5520
  Vector type: Mammalian Expression
  Selectable markers: Neomycin (select with G418)
Growth in bacteria
  Bacterial resistance: Kanamycin, 50 μg/mL
  Growth temperature: 37°C
  Growth strain: DH5alpha
  Copy number: High Copy
Gene/Insert
  Gene/Insert name: PH-PLCD1 (aa 1–170)
  Species: H. sapiens (human)
  Insert size (bp): 510
  Mutation: Arginine 40 mutated to leucine
  GenBank ID: NP_006216.2
  Entrez Gene: PLCD1 (a.k.a. NDNC3, PLC-III)
  Tag / fusion protein: EGFP (C terminal on insert)
  Cloning method: Restriction Enzyme; 5′ cloning site EcoRI (not destroyed); 3′ cloning site BamHI (not destroyed)
  Sequencing primers: 5′ CMV-F
Terms and licenses: Academic/Nonprofit Terms; Industry Terms: Not Available to Industry
Depositor comments: The S34T mutation found during the QC process has no functional consequence.
How to cite: PH-PLCD1(R40L)-GFP was a gift from Tamas Balla (Addgene plasmid # 51408 ; http://n2t.net/addgene:51408 ; RRID:Addgene_51408)
