[The description below was written by a language model from this plasmid's Addgene catalogue record.]
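Description:
PH-PLCD1(R40L)-GFP is a mammalian expression plasmid built on the Clontech pEGFP-N1 backbone, with a recorded total size of about 5.5 kb. It is maintained as a high-copy plasmid in E. coli under kanamycin selection. The same backbone provides neomycin resistance, so transfected mammalian cells can be selected with G418. The record does not list the promoter explicitly. However, pEGFP-N1 normally drives expression from the CMV immediate-early promoter, and the use of a CMV forward sequencing primer is consistent with that.

The insert is a roughly 510 bp fragment encoding amino acids 1–170 of human phospholipase C delta 1 (PLCD1), which contains its pleckstrin homology (PH) domain. It was cloned between EcoRI and BamHI sites, both of which are retained, so that EGFP is fused to the C-terminus of the PH domain. The wild-type version of this fusion is widely used as a live-cell fluorescent probe for phosphatidylinositol 4,5-bisphosphate, since it localises to the plasma membrane by binding that lipid. In this construct arginine 40 is replaced by leucine, and the record describes it as the non-PI(4,5)P2-binding control for PH-PLCD1-GFP. Imaging it alongside the wild-type probe helps confirm that membrane localisation and agonist- or calcium-induced translocation of the probe depend on specific lipid binding, not on the fusion protein itself. The depositor notes that an additional S34T substitution was found during quality control and states that it has no functional consequence.
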