>Addgene plasmid #51408 | PH-PLCD1(R40L)-GFP | addgene partial sequence | sequence record 81873 | CMV-F 5'-CGCAAATGGGCGGTAGGCGTG-3'
TGAACCGTCAGATCCGCTAGCGCTACCGGACTCAGATCTCGAGCTCAAGCTTCGAATTCACGGCATGGAC
TCGGGCCGGGACTTCCTGACCCTGCACGGCCTACAGGATGATGAGGATCTACAGGCGCTGCTGAAGGGCA
GCCAGCTCCTGAAGGTGAAGTCGACCTCATGGAGGAGAGAGCTGTTCTACAAGTTGCAGGAGGACTGCAA
GACCATCTGGCAGGAGTCCCGCAAGGTCATGCGGACCCCGGAGTCCCAGCTGTTCTCCATCGAGGACATT
CAGGAGGTGCGAATGGGGCACCGCACGGAGGGTCTGGAGAAGTTCGCCCGTGATGTGCCCGAGGACCGCT
GCTTCTCCATTGTCTTCAAGGACCAGCGCAATACACTAGACCTCATCGCCCCATCGCCAGCTGATGCCCA
GCACTGGGTGCTGGGGCTGCACAAGATCATCCACCACTCAGGCTCCATGGACCAGCGTCAGAAGCTACAG
CACTGGATTCACTCCTGCTTGCGAAAAGCTGACAAAAACAAGGACAACAAGATGAGCTTCAAGGAGCTGC
AGAACTTCCTGAAGGATCCACCGGTCGCCACCATGGTGAGCAAGGGCGAGGAGCTGTTCACCGGGGTGGT
GCCCATCCTGGTCGAGCTGGACGGCGACGTAAACGGCCACAAGTTCAGCGTGTCCGGCGAGGGCGAGGGC
GATGCCACCTACGGCAAGCTGACCCTGAAGTTCATCTGCACCACCGGCAAGCTGCCCGTGCCCTGGCCCA
CCCTCGTGACCACCCTGACCTACGGCGTGCAGTGCTTCAGCCGCTACCCCGACCACATGAAGCAGCACGA
CTTCTTCAAGTCCGCCATGCCCGAAGGCTACGTCCAGGAGCGCACCATCTTCTTCAAGGACGACGGCAAC
TACAAGACCC
